Addgene plasmid #181824: pAAV-G-Creon shRNA[Control]
Purpose: (Empty Backbone) This vector simultaneously expresses GFP protein and shRNA in a Cre-dependent manner.
Depositing lab: Eun Mi Hwang. Depositing organization: Korea Institute of Science and Technology. Publication: Improved AAV vector system for cell-type-specific RNA interference. Kim SC, Kim A, Park JY, Hwang EM. J Neurosci Methods. 2021 Dec 21:109452. doi: 10.1016/j.jneumeth.2021.109452. PubMed 34953938.
Backbone
  Vector backbone: pAAV-EF1a-DIO-EGFP
  Backbone size (bp): 5500
  Vector type: Mammalian Expression, AAV, RNAi
  Promoter: EF1a/U6
Growth in bacteria
  Bacterial resistance: Ampicillin, 100 μg/mL
  Growth temperature: 37°C
  Growth strain: NEB Stable
  Copy number: High Copy
Gene/Insert
  Cloning method: Restriction Enzyme
  Sequencing primers: 5′ EF1a-F; 3′ EGFP-C
Terms and licenses: Academic/Nonprofit Terms; Industry Terms: Not Available to Industry
How to cite: pAAV-G-Creon shRNA[Control] was a gift from Eun Mi Hwang (Addgene plasmid # 181824 ; http://n2t.net/addgene:181824 ; RRID:Addgene_181824)
