[The description below was written by a language model from this plasmid's Addgene catalogue record and pLannotate feature annotations shown in this document.]
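Description:
pAAV-G-Creon shRNA[Control] is an adeno-associated virus transfer plasmid for Cre-dependent RNA interference in mammalian cells, built on the pAAV-EF1a-DIO-EGFP backbone. It is catalogued as an empty backbone. The "Control" in its name suggests a control hairpin, but the record does not describe that sequence, and no shRNA is annotated in the feature table. The plasmid is maintained in bacteria through a high-copy ColE1/pUC-type origin and an ampicillin resistance gene, and it also carries an f1 phage origin. AAV2 inverted terminal repeats flank the expression region so that it can be packaged into recombinant AAV. The left ITR is detected only as short fragments in the sequenced record, which is 6,666 nt long compared with the roughly 5.5 kb listed for the backbone.

Between the ITRs, an EF-1α core promoter with its intron A sequence sits upstream of a double-floxed inverted (DIO/FLEx-type) cassette. The cassette is bounded by paired loxP and loxP511 sites in opposing orientations, and EGFP lies within it in the antisense direction. Cre recombination should therefore flip the coding sequence into the sense orientation, after which a second, irreversible excision step locks it in place. A WPRE and the human growth hormone polyadenylation signal follow the cassette to enhance and terminate the GFP transcript. A mouse U6 Pol III promoter is annotated in two pieces: the main portion lies on the reverse strand just outside the downstream lox pair, and a short fragment sits between the upstream lox sites. This layout suggests that the same recombination event also assembles a working U6–shRNA unit, consistent with the stated purpose of simultaneous Cre-dependent GFP and shRNA expression, though the exact mechanism is not spelled out in the record. The vector is intended for cell-type-specific knockdown, with GFP marking the cells in which recombination has occurred.
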