Features (pLannotate 1.2.2; 27 found; start..end, strand, type, name):
     12..39      +  repeat_region  AAV2 ITR (fragment): inverted terminal repeat of adeno-associated virus serotype 2 inverted
     68..95      +  repeat_region  AAV2 ITR (fragment): inverted terminal repeat of adeno-associated virus serotype 2 inverted
    158..224     +  CDS            small t antigen (fragment): SV40 (simian virus 40) small t antigen
    250..461     +  promoter       EF-1α core promoter: core promoter for human elongation factor EF-1α
    462..570     +  intron         EF-1α intron A (fragment): intron upstream of the start codon of human EF-1α
   1196..1399    +  intron         EF-1α intron A: truncated intron upstream of the start codon of human EF-1α
   1433..1466    +  protein_bind   loxP: Cre-mediated recombination occurs in the 8-bp core sequence (GCATACAT). Cre recombinase
   1467..1489    -  intron         β-globin intron (fragment): internally truncated intron from human β-globin
   1495..1514    +  promoter       U6 promoter (fragment): RNA polymerase III promoter for mouse U6 snRNA (Das et al., 1988)
   1514..1542    -  intron         β-globin intron (fragment): internally truncated intron from human β-globin
   1543..1576    +  protein_bind   loxP511: Cre-mediated recombination occurs in the 8-bp core sequence (GTATACAT). loxP511 sites are compatible with each other, but incompatible with wild-type loxP sites. Cre recombinase
   1626..2344    -  CDS            EGFP (fragment): the original enhanced GFP (Yang et al., 1996) mammalian codon-optimized
   2367..2400    -  protein_bind   loxP: Cre-mediated recombination occurs in the 8-bp core sequence (GCATACAT). Cre recombinase
   2401..2450    -  intron         β-globin intron (fragment): internally truncated intron from human β-globin
   2451..2484    -  protein_bind   loxP511: Cre-mediated recombination occurs in the 8-bp core sequence (GTATACAT). loxP511 sites are compatible with each other, but incompatible with wild-type loxP sites. Cre recombinase
   2485..2754    -  promoter       U6 promoter (fragment): RNA polymerase III promoter for mouse U6 snRNA (Das et al., 1988)
   2769..2793    +  misc_feature   MCS (fragment): pBluescript multiple cloning site
   2793..3381    +  misc_feature   WPRE: woodchuck hepatitis virus posttranscriptional regulatory element
   3413..3889    +  polyA_signal   hGH poly(A) signal: human growth hormone polyadenylation signal
   3929..4069    +  repeat_region  AAV2 ITR: inverted terminal repeat of adeno-associated virus serotype 2 inverted
   4074..4125    -  misc_feature   bom (fragment): basis of mobility region from pBR322
   4144..4599    +  rep_origin     f1 ori (sequence partly withheld): f1 bacteriophage origin of replication; arrow indicates direction of (+) strand synthesis
   4600..4649    -  misc_feature   bom (fragment): basis of mobility region from pBR322
   4751..4786    -  CDS            rop (fragment): Rop protein, which maintains plasmids at low copy number; rop
   4881..4985    +  promoter       AmpR promoter: bla
   4986..5846    +  CDS            AmpR: β-lactamase; bla; confers resistance to ampicillin, carbenicillin, and related antibiotics
   6017..6605    +  rep_origin     ori: high-copy-number ColE1/pMB1/pBR322/pUC origin of replication
>Addgene plasmid #181824 | pAAV-G-Creon shRNA[Control] | addgene full sequence | sequence record 362412 | Addgene NGS Result
CCTGCAGGCAGCTGCGCGCTCGCTCGCTCACTGAGGCCGCCCGGGCGTCGGGCGACCTTTGGTCGCCCGG
CCTCAGTGAGCGAGCGAGCGCGCAGAGAGGGAGTGGCCAACTCCATCACTAGGGGTTCCTGCGGCCGCAC
GCGTAAGCTTTGCAAAGATGGATAAAGTTTTAAACAGAGAGGAATCTTTGCAGCTAATGGACCTTCTAGG
TCTTGAAAGGAGTGGGAATTGGCTCCGGTGCCCGTCAGTGGGCAGAGCGCACATCGCCCACAGTCCCCGA
GAAGTTGGGGGGAGGGGTCGGCAATTGAACCGGTGCCTAGAGAAGGTGGCGCGGGGTAAACTGGGAAAGT
GATGTCGTGTACTGGCTCCGCCTTTTTCCCGAGGGTGGGGGAGAACCGTATATAAGTGCAGTAGTCGCCG
TGAACGTTCTTTTTCGCAACGGGTTTGCCGCCAGAACACAGGTAAGTGCCGTGTGTGGTTCCCGCGGGCC
TGGCCTCTTTACGGGTTATGGCCCTTGCGTGCCTTGAATTACTTCCACTGGCTGCAGTACGTGATTCTTG
ATCCCGAGCTTCGGGTTGGAAGTGGGTGGGAGAGTTCGAGGCCTTGCGCTTAAGGAGCCCCTTCGCCTCG
TGCTTGAGTTGAGGCCTGGCCTGGGCGCTGGGGCCGCCGCGTGCGAATCTGGTGGCACCTTCGCGCCTGT
CTCGCTGCTTTCGATAAGTCTCTAGCCATTTAAAATTTTTGATGACCTGCTGCGACGCTTTTTTTCTGGC
AAGATAGTCTTGTAAATGCGGGCCAAGATCTGCACACTGGTATTTCGGTTTTTGGGGCCGCGGGCGGCGA
CGGGGCCCGTGCGTCCCAGCGCACATGTTCGGCGAGGCGGGGCCTGCGAGCGCGGCCACCGAGAATCGGA
CGGGGGTAGTCTCAAGCTGGCCGGCCTGCTCTGGTGCCTGGCCTCGCGCCGCCGTGTATCGCCCCGCCCT
GGGCGGCAAGGCTGGCCCGGTCGGCACCAGTTGCGTGAGCGGAAAGATGGCCGCTTCCCGGCCCTGCTGC
AGGGAGCTCAAAATGGAGGACGCGGCGCTCGGGAGAGCGGGCGGGTGAGTCACCCACACAAAGGAAAAGG
GCCTTTCCGTCCTCAGCCGTCGCTTCATGTGACTCCACGGAGTACCGGGCGCCGTCCAGGCACCTCGATT
AGTTCTCGAGCTTTTGGAGTACGTCGTCTTTAGGTTGGGGGGAGGGGTTTTATGCGATGGAGTTTCCCCA
CACTGAGTGGGTGGAGACTGAAGTTAGGCCAGCTTGGCACTTGATGTAATTCTCCTTGGAATTTGCCCTT
TTTGAGTTTGGATCTTGGTTCATTCTCAAGCCTCAGACAGTGGTTCAAAGTTTTTTTCTTCCATTTCAGG
TGTCGTGAGGTACCGGATCCTCTAGATCCGGAATAACTTCGTATAGCATACATTATACGAAGTTATGCAG
AATGGTAGCTGGATTGTAGTCGACGTGTGTTTTGAGACTATAAAGCTGCTATTAGCAATATGAAACCTCT
TAATAACTTCGTATAGTATAAATTATACGAAGTTATAAGCCTTGTTAACGCGCGGTGACCGCTAGCACTA
GTTACTAGGATCCGCTACTTGTACAGCTCGTCCATGTCGAGAGTGATCCCGGCGGCGGTCACGAACTCCA
GCAGGACCATGTGATCGCGCTTCTCGTTGGGGTCTTTGCTCAGGGCGGACTGGGTGCTCAGGTAGTGGTT
GTCGGGCAGCAGCACGGGGCCGTCGCCGATGGGGGTGTTCTGCTGGTAGTGGTCGGCGAGCTGCACGCTG
CCGTCCTCGATGTTGTGGCGGATCTTGAAGTTCACCTTGATGCCGTTCTTCTGCTTGTCGGCCATGATAT
AGACGTTGTGGCTGTTGTAGTTGTACTCCAGCTTGTGCCCCAGGATGTTGCCGTCCTCCTTGAAGTCGAT
GCCCTTCAGCTCGATGCGGTTCACCAGGGTGTCGCCCTCGAACTTCACCTCGGCGCGGGTCTTGTAGTTG
CCGTCGTCCTTGAAGAAGATGGTGCGCTCCTGGACGTAGCCTTCGGGCATGGCGGACTTGAAGAAGTCGT
GCTGCTTCATGTGGTCGGGGTAGCGGCTGAAGCACTGCACGCCGTAGGTCAGGGTGGTCACGAGGGTGGG
CCAGGGCACGGGCAGCTTGCCGGTGGTGCAGATGAACTTCAGGGTCAGCTTGCCGTAGGTGGCATCGCCC
TCGCCCTCGCCGGACACGCTGAACTTGTGGCCGTTTACGTCGCCGTCCAGCTCGACCAGGATGGGCACCA
CCCCGGTGAACAGCTCCTCGCCCTTGCTCACCATGGTGGCGGTGGCGACCGGTAGCATAACTTCGTATAA
TGTATGCTATACGAAGTTATTTGCCTTAACCCAGAAATTATCACTGTTATTCTTTAGAATGGTGCAAAGA
ATAACTTCGTATAATTTATACTATACGAAGTTATAATTACTTTACAGTTAGGGTGAGTTTCCTTTTGTGC
TGTTTTTTAAAATAATAATTTAGTATTTGTATCTCTTATAGAAATCCAAGCCTATCATGTAAAATGTAGC
TAGTATTAAAAAGAACAGATTATCTGTCTTTTATCGCACATTAAGCCTCTATAGTTACTAGGAAATATTA
TATGCAAATTAACCGGGGCAGGGGAGTAGCCGAGCTTCTCCCACAAGTCTGTGCGAGGGGGCCGGCGCGG
GCCTAGAGATGGCGGCGTCGGATCTCTAGAGCGGGCCCGAATTCGATATCAAGCTTATCGATAATCAACC
TCTGGATTACAAAATTTGTGAAAGATTGACTGGTATTCTTAACTATGTTGCTCCTTTTACGCTATGTGGA
TACGCTGCTTTAATGCCTTTGTATCATGCTATTGCTTCCCGTATGGCTTTCATTTTCTCCTCCTTGTATA
AATCCTGGTTGCTGTCTCTTTATGAGGAGTTGTGGCCCGTTGTCAGGCAACGTGGCGTGGTGTGCACTGT
GTTTGCTGACGCAACCCCCACTGGTTGGGGCATTGCCACCACCTGTCAGCTCCTTTCCGGGACTTTCGCT
TTCCCCCTCCCTATTGCCACGGCGGAACTCATCGCCGCCTGCCTTGCCCGCTGCTGGACAGGGGCTCGGC
TGTTGGGCACTGACAATTCCGTGGTGTTGTCGGGGAAATCATCGTCCTTTCCTTGGCTGCTCGCCTATGT
TGCCACCTGGATTCTGCGCGGGACGTCCTTCTGCTACGTCCCTTCGGCCCTCAATCCAGCGGACCTTCCT
TCCCGCGGCCTGCTGCCGGCTCTGCGGCCTCTTCCGCGTCTTCGCCTTCGCCCTCAGACGAGTCGGATCT
CCCTTTGGGCCGCCTCCCCGCATCGATACCGAGCGCTGCTCGAGAGATCTACGGGTGGCATCCCTGTGAC
CCCTCCCCAGTGCCTCTCCTGGCCCTGGAAGTTGCCACTCCAGTGCCCACCAGCCTTGTCCTAATAAAAT
TAAGTTGCATCATTTTGTCTGACTAGGTGTCCTTCTATAATATTATGGGGTGGAGGGGGGTGGTATGGAG
CAAGGGGCAAGTTGGGAAGACAACCTGTAGGGCCTGCGGGGTCTATTGGGAACCAAGCTGGAGTGCAGTG
GCACAATCTTGGCTCACTGCAATCTCCGCCTCCTGGGTTCAAGCGATTCTCCTGCCTCAGCCTCCCGAGT
TGTTGGGATTCCAGGCATGCATGACCAGGCTCAGCTAATTTTTGTTTTTTTGGTAGAGACGGGGTTTCAC
CATATTGGCCAGGCTGGTCTCCAACTCCTAATCTCAGGTGATCTACCCACCTTGGCCTCCCAAATTGCTG
GGATTACAGGCGTGAACCACTGCTCCCTTCCCTGTCCTTCTGATTTTGTAGGTAACCACGTGCGGACCGA
GCGGCCGCAGGAACCCCTAGTGATGGAGTTGGCCACTCCCTCTCTGCGCGCTCGCTCGCTCACTGAGGCC
GGGCGACCAAAGGTCGCCCGACGCCCGGGCTTTGCCCGGGCGGCCTCAGTGAGCGAGCGAGCGCGCAGCT
GCCTGCAGGGGCGCCTGATGCGGTATTTTCTCCTTACGCATCTGTGCGGTATTTCACACCGCATA
[95 nt withheld, positions 4126-4220]
T
[46 nt withheld, positions 4222-4267]
C
[141 nt withheld, positions 4269-4409]
CCTTTGACGTTGGAGTCCACGTTCTTT
[37 nt withheld, positions 4437-4473]
ACTCTATCTCGGGCTATTCTTTTGATTTATAAGGGATTTTGCCGATTTCGGTCTATTGGTTAAAAAATGA
GCTGATTTAACAAAAATTTAACGCGAATTTTAACAAAATATTAACGTTTACAATTTTATGGTGCACTCTC
AGTACAATCTGCTCTGATGCCGCATAGTTAAGCCAGCCCCGACACCCGCCAACACCCGCTGACGCGCCCT
GACGGGCTTGTCTGCTCCCGGCATCCGCTTACAGACAAGCTGTGACCGTCTCCGGGAGCTGCATGTGTCA
GAGGTTTTCACCGTCATCACCGAAACGCGCGAGACGAAAGGGCCTCGTGATACGCCTATTTTTATAGGTT
AATGTCATGATAATAATGGTTTCTTAGACGTCAGGTGGCACTTTTCGGGGAAATGTGCGCGGAACCCCTA
TTTGTTTATTTTTCTAAATACATTCAAATATGTATCCGCTCATGAGACAATAACCCTGATAAATGCTTCA
ATAATATTGAAAAAGGAAGAGTATGAGTATTCAACATTTCCGTGTCGCCCTTATTCCCTTTTTTGCGGCA
TTTTGCCTTCCTGTTTTTGCTCACCCAGAAACGCTGGTGAAAGTAAAAGATGCTGAAGATCAGTTGGGTG
CACGAGTGGGTTACATCGAACTGGATCTCAACAGCGGTAAGATCCTTGAGAGTTTTCGCCCCGAAGAACG
TTTTCCAATGATGAGCACTTTTAAAGTTCTGCTATGTGGCGCGGTATTATCCCGTATTGACGCCGGGCAA
GAGCAACTCGGTCGCCGCATACACTATTCTCAGAATGACTTGGTTGAGTACTCACCAGTCACAGAAAAGC
ATCTTACGGATGGCATGACAGTAAGAGAATTATGCAGTGCTGCCATAACCATGAGTGATAACACTGCGGC
CAACTTACTTCTGACAACGATCGGAGGACCGAAGGAGCTAACCGCTTTTTTGCACAACATGGGGGATCAT
GTAACTCGCCTTGATCGTTGGGAACCGGAGCTGAATGAAGCCATACCAAACGACGAGCGTGACACCACGA
TGCCTGTAGCAATGGCAACAACGTTGCGCAAACTATTAACTGGCGAACTACTTACTCTAGCTTCCCGGCA
ACAATTAATAGACTGGATGGAGGCGGATAAAGTTGCAGGACCACTTCTGCGCTCGGCCCTTCCGGCTGGC
TGGTTTATTGCTGATAAATCTGGAGCCGGTGAGCGTGGGTCTCGCGGTATCATTGCAGCACTGGGGCCAG
ATGGTAAGCCCTCCCGTATCGTAGTTATCTACACGACGGGGAGTCAGGCAACTATGGATGAACGAAATAG
ACAGATCGCTGAGATAGGTGCCTCACTGATTAAGCATTGGTAACTGTCAGACCAAGTTTACTCATATATA
CTTTAGATTGATTTAAAACTTCATTTTTAATTTAAAAGGATCTAGGTGAAGATCCTTTTTGATAATCTCA
TGACCAAAATCCCTTAACGTGAGTTTTCGTTCCACTGAGCGTCAGACCCCGTAGAAAAGATCAAAGGATC
TTCTTGAGATCCTTTTTTTCTGCGCGTAATCTGCTGCTTGCAAACAAAAAAACCACCGCTACCAGCGGTG
GTTTGTTTGCCGGATCAAGAGCTACCAACTCTTTTTCCGAAGGTAACTGGCTTCAGCAGAGCGCAGATAC
CAAATACTGTTCTTCTAGTGTAGCCGTAGTTAGGCCACCACTTCAAGAACTCTGTAGCACCGCCTACATA
CCTCGCTCTGCTAATCCTGTTACCAGTGGCTGCTGCCAGTGGCGATAAGTCGTGTCTTACCGGGTTGGAC
TCAAGACGATAGTTACCGGATAAGGCGCAGCGGTCGGGCTGAACGGGGGGTTCGTGCACACAGCCCAGCT
TGGAGCGAACGACCTACACCGAACTGAGATACCTACAGCGTGAGCTATGAGAAAGCGCCACGCTTCCCGA
AGGGAGAAAGGCGGACAGGTATCCGGTAAGCGGCAGGGTCGGAACAGGAGAGCGCACGAGGGAGCTTCCA
GGGGGAAACGCCTGGTATCTTTATAGTCCTGTCGGGTTTCGCCACCTCTGACTTGAGCGTCGATTTTTGT
GATGCTCGTCAGGGGGGCGGAGCCTATGGAAAAACGCCAGCAACGCGGCCTTTTTACGGTTCCTGGCCTT
TTGCTGGCCTTTTGCTCACATGT
